>Addgene plasmid #223630 | pHR-ALFA-CD28 | addgene full sequence | sequence record 444090 | Addgene NGS Result
CGATACCGTCGACCTCGAGGGAATTAATTCGAGCTCGGTACCTTTAAGACCAATGACTTACAAGGCAGCT
GTAGATCTTAGCCACTTTTTAAAAGAAAAGGGGGGACTGGAAGGGCTAATTCACTCCCAACGAAGACAAG
ATCTGCTTTTTGCTTGTACTGGGTCTCTCTGGTTAGACCAGATCTGAGCCTGGGAGCTCTCTGGCTAACT
AGGGAACCCACTGCTTAAGCCTCAATAAAGCTTGCCTTGAGTGCTTCAAGTAGTGTGTGCCCGTCTGTTG
TGTGACTCTGGTAACTAGAGATCCCTCAGACCCTTTTAGTCAGTGTGGAAAATCTCTAGCAGCATCTAGA
ATTAATTCCGTGTATTCTATAGTGTCACCTAAATCGTATGTGTATGATACATAAGGTTATGTATTAATTG
TAGCCGCGTTCTAACGACAATATGTACAAGCCTAATTGTGTAGCATCTGGCTTACTGAAGCAGACCCTAT
CATCTCTCTCGTAAACTGCCGTCAGAGTCGGTTTGGTTGGACGAACCTTCTGAGTTTCTGGTAACGCCGT
CCCGCACCCGGAAATGGTCAGCGAACCAATCAGCAGGGTCATCGCTAGCCAGATCCTCTACGCCGGACGC
ATCGTGGCCGGCATCACCGGCGCCACAGGTGCGGTTGCTGGCGCCTATATCGCCGACATCACCGATGGGG
AAGATCGGGCTCGCCACTTCGGGCTCATGAGCGCTTGTTTCGGCGTGGGTATGGTGGCAGGCCCCGTGGC
CGGGGGACTGTTGGGCGCCATCTCCTTGCATGCACCATTCCTTGCGGCGGCGGTGCTCAACGGCCTCAAC
CTACTACTGGGCTGCTTCCTAATGCAGGAGTCGCATAAGGGAGAGCGTCGAATGGTGCACTCTCAGTACA
ATCTGCTCTGATGCCGCATAGTTAAGCCAGCCCCGACACCCGCCAACACCCGCTGACGCGCCCTGACGGG
CTTGTCTGCTCCCGGCATCCGCTTACAGACAAGCTGTGACCGTCTCCGGGAGCTGCATGTGTCAGAGGTT
TTCACCGTCATCACCGAAACGCGCGAGACGAAAGGGCCTCGTGATACGCCTATTTTTATAGGTTAATGTC
ATGATAATAATGGTTTCTTAGACGTCAGGTGGCACTTTTCGGGGAAATGTGCGCGGAACCCCTATTTGTT
TATTTTTCTAAATACATTCAAATATGTATCCGCTCATGAGACAATAACCCTGATAAATGCTTCAATAATA
TTGAAAAAGGAAGAGTATGAGTATTCAACATTTCCGTGTCGCCCTTATTCCCTTTTTTGCGGCATTTTGC
CTTCCTGTTTTTGCTCACCCAGAAACGCTGGTGAAAGTAAAAGATGCTGAAGATCAGTTGGGTGCACGAG
TGGGTTACATCGAACTGGATCTCAACAGCGGTAAGATCCTTGAGAGTTTTCGCCCCGAAGAACGTTTTCC
AATGATGAGCACTTTTAAAGTTCTGCTATGTGGCGCGGTATTATCCCGTATTGACGCCGGGCAAGAGCAA
CTCGGTCGCCGCATACACTATTCTCAGAATGACTTGGTTGAGTACTCACCAGTCACAGAAAAGCATCTTA
CGGATGGCATGACAGTAAGAGAATTATGCAGTGCTGCCATAACCATGAGTGATAACACTGCGGCCAACTT
ACTTCTGACAACGATCGGAGGACCGAAGGAGCTAACCGCTTTTTTGCACAACATGGGGGATCATGTAACT
CGCCTTGATCGTTGGGAACCGGAGCTGAATGAAGCCATACCAAACGACGAGCGTGACACCACGATGCCTG
TAGCAATGGCAACAACGTTGCGCAAACTATTAACTGGCGAACTACTTACTCTAGCTTCCCGGCAACAATT
AATAGACTGGATGGAGGCGGATAAAGTTGCAGGACCACTTCTGCGCTCGGCCCTTCCGGCTGGCTGGTTT
ATTGCTGATAAATCTGGAGCCGGTGAGCGTGGGTCTCGCGGTATCATTGCAGCACTGGGGCCAGATGGTA
AGCCCTCCCGTATCGTAGTTATCTACACGACGGGGAGTCAGGCAACTATGGATGAACGAAATAGACAGAT
CGCTGAGATAGGTGCCTCACTGATTAAGCATTGGTAACTGTCAGACCAAGTTTACTCATATATACTTTAG
ATTGATTTAAAACTTCATTTTTAATTTAAAAGGATCTAGGTGAAGATCCTTTTTGATAATCTCATGACCA
AAATCCCTTAACGTGAGTTTTCGTTCCACTGAGCGTCAGACCCCGTAGAAAAGATCAAAGGATCTTCTTG
AGATCCTTTTTTTCTGCGCGTAATCTGCTGCTTGCAAACAAAAAAACCACCGCTACCAGCGGTGGTTTGT
TTGCCGGATCAAGAGCTACCAACTCTTTTTCCGAAGGTAACTGGCTTCAGCAGAGCGCAGATACCAAATA
CTGTTCTTCTAGTGTAGCCGTAGTTAGGCCACCACTTCAAGAACTCTGTAGCACCGCCTACATACCTCGC
TCTGCTAATCCTGTTACCAGTGGCTGCTGCCAGTGGCGATAAGTCGTGTCTTACCGGGTTGGACTCAAGA
CGATAGTTACCGGATAAGGCGCAGCGGTCGGGCTGAACGGGGGGTTCGTGCACACAGCCCAGCTTGGAGC
GAACGACCTACACCGAACTGAGATACCTACAGCGTGAGCTATGAGAAAGCGCCACGCTTCCCGAAGGGAG
AAAGGCGGACAGGTATCCGGTAAGCGGCAGGGTCGGAACAGGAGAGCGCACGAGGGAGCTTCCAGGGGGA
AACGCCTGGTATCTTTATAGTCCTGTCGGGTTTCGCCACCTCTGACTTGAGCGTCGATTTTTGTGATGCT
CGTCAGGGGGGCGGAGCCTATGGAAAAACGCCAGCAACGCGGCCTTTTTACGGTTCCTGGCCTTTTGCTG
GCCTTTTGCTCACATGTTCTTTCCTGCGTTATCCCCTGATTCTGTGGATAACCGTATTACCGCCTTTGAG
TGAGCTGATACCGCTCGCCGCAGCCGAACGACCGAGCGCAGCGAGTCAGTGAGCGAGGAAGCGGAAGAGC
GCCCAATACGCAAACCGCCTCTCCCCGCGCGTTGGCCGATTCATTAATGCAGCTGTGGAATGTGTGTCAG
TTAGGGTGTGGAAAGTCCCCAGGCTCCCCAGCAGGCAGAAGTATGCAAAGCATGCATCTCAATTAGTCAG
CAACCAGGTGTGGAAAGTCCCCAGGCTCCCCAGCAGGCAGAAGTATGCAAAGCATGCATCTCAATTAGTC
AGCAACCATAGTCCCGCCCCTAACTCCGCCCATCCCGCCCCTAACTCCGCCCAGTTCCGCCCATTCTCCG
CCCCATGGCTGACTAATTTTTTTTATTTATGCAGAGGCCGAGGCCGCCTCGGCCTCTGAGCTATTCCAGA
AGTAGTGAGGAGGCTTTTTTGGAGGCCTAGGCTTTTGCAAAAAGCTTGGACACAAGACAGGCTTGCGAGA
TATGTTTGAGAATACCACTTTATCCCGCGTCAGGGAGAGGCAGTGCGTAAAAAGACGCGGACTCATGTGA
AATACTGGTTTTTAGTGCGCCAGATCTCTATAATCTCGCGCAACCTATTTTCCCCTCGAACACTTTTTAA
GCCGTAGATAAACAGGCTGGGACACTTCACATGAGCGAAAAATACATCGTCACCTGGGACATGTTGCAGA
TCCATGCACGTAAACTCGCAAGCCGACTGATGCCTTCTGAACAATGGAAAGGCATTATTGCCGTAAGCCG
TGGCGGTCTGTACCGGGTGCGTTACTGGCGCGTGAACTGGGTATTCGTCATGTCGATACCGTTTGTATTT
CCAGCTACGATCACGACAACCAGCGCGAGCTTAAAGTGCTGAAACGCGCAGAAGGCGATGGCGAAGGCTT
CATCGTTATTGATGACCTGGTGGATACCGGTGGTACTGCGGTTGCGATTCGTGAAATGTATCCAAAAGCG
CACTTTGTCACCATCTTCGCAAAACCGGCTGGTCGTCCGCTGGTTGATGACTATGTTGTTGATATCCCGC
AAGATACCTGGATTGAACAGCCGTGGGATATGGGCGTCGTATTCGTCCCGCCAATCTCCGGTCGCTAATC
TTTTCAACGCCTGGCACTGCCGGGCGTTGTTCTTTTTAACTTCAGGCGGGTTACAATAGTTTCCAGTAAG
TATTCTGGAGGCTGCATCCATGACACAGGCAAACCTGAGCGAAACCCTGTTCAAACCCCGCTTTAAACAT
CCTGAAACCTCGACGCTAGTCCGCCGCTTTAATCACGGCGCACAACCGCCTGTGCAGTCGGCCCTTGATG
GTAAAACCATCCCTCACTGGTATCGCATGATTAACCGTCTGATGTGGATCTGGCGCGGCATTGACCCACG
CGAAATCCTCGACGTCCAGGCACGTATTGTGATGAGCGATGCCGAACGTACCGACGATGATTTATACGAT
ACGGTGATTGGCTACCGTGGCGGCAACTGGATTTATGAGTGGGCCCCGGATCTTTGTGAAGGAACCTTAC
TTCTGTGGTGTGACATAATTGGACAAACTACCTACAGAGATTTAAAGCTCTAAGGTAAATATAAAATTTT
TAAGTGTATAATGTGTTAAACTACTGATTCTAATTGTTTGTGTATTTTAGATTCCAACCTATGGAACTGA
TGAATGGGAGCAGTGGTGGAATGCCTTTAATGAGGAAAACCTGTTTTGCTCAGAAGAAATGCCATCTAGT
GATGATGAGGCTACTGCTGACTCTCAACATTCTACTCCTCCAAAAAAGAAGAGAAAGGTAGAAGACCCCA
AGGACTTTCCTTCAGAATTGCTAAGTTTTTTGAGTCATGCTGTGTTTAGTAATAGAACTCTTGCTTGCTT
TGCTATTTACACCACAAAGGAAAAAGCTGCACTGCTATACAAGAAAATTATGGAAAAATATTCTGTAACC
TTTATAAGTAGGCATAACAGTTATAATCATAACATACTGTTTTTTCTTACTCCACACAGGCATAGAGTGT
CTGCTATTAATAACTATGCTCAAAAATTGTGTACCTTTAGCTTTTTAATTTGTAAAGGGGTTAATAAGGA
ATATTTGATGTATAGTGCCTTGACTAGAGATCATAATCAGCCATACCACATTTGTAGAGGTTTTACTTGC
TTTAAAAAACCTCCCACACCTCCCCCTGAACCTGAAACATAAAATGAATGCAATTGTTGTTGTTAACTTG
TTTATTGCAGCTTATAATGGTTACAAATAAAGCAATAGCATCACAAATTTCACAAATAAAGCATTTTTTT
CACTGCATTCTAGTTGTGGTTTGTCCAAACTCATCAATGTATCTTATCATGTCTGGATCAACTGGATAAC
TCAAGCTAACCAAAATCATCCCAAACTTCCCACCCCATACCCTATTACCACTGCCAATTACCTGTGGTTT
CATTTACTCTAAACCTGTGATTCCTCTGAATTATTTTCATTTTAAAGAAATTGTATTTGTTAAATATGTA
CTACAAACTTAGTAGTTGGAAGGGCTAATTCACTCCCAAAGAAGACAAGATATCCTTGATCTGTGGATCT
ACCACACACAAGGCTACTTCCCTGATTAGCAGAACTACACACCAGGGCCAGGGGTCAGATATCCACTGAC
CTTTGGATGGTGCTACAAGCTAGTACCAGTTGAGCCAGATAAGGTAGAAGAGGCCAATAAAGGAGAGAAC
ACCAGCTTGTTACACCCTGTGAGCCTGCATGGGATGGATGACCCGGAGAGAGAAGTGTTAGAGTGGAGGT
TTGACAGCCGCCTAGCATTTCATCACGTGGCCCGAGAGCTGCATCCGGAGTACTTCAAGAACTGCTGATA
TCGAGCTTGCTACAAGGGACTTTCCGCTGGGGACTTTCCAGGGAGGCGTGGCCTGGGCGGGACTGGGGAG
TGGCGAGCCCTCAGATCCTGCATATAAGCAGCTGCTTTTTGCCTGTACTGGGTCTCTCTGGTTAGACCAG
ATCTGAGCCTGGGAGCTCTCTGGCTAACTAGGGAACCCACTGCTTAAGCCTCAATAAAGCTTGCCTTGAG
TGCTTCAAGTAGTGTGTGCCCGTCTGTTGTGTGACTCTGGTAACTAGAGATCCCTCAGACCCTTTTAGTC
AGTGTGGAAAATCTCTAGCAGTGGCGCCCGAACAGGGACTTGAAAGCGAAAGGGAAACCAGAGGAGCTCT
CTCGACGCAGGACTCGGCTTGCTGAAGCGCGCACGGCAAGAGGCGAGGGGCGGCGACTGGTGAGTACGCC
AAAAATTTTGACTAGCGGAGGCTAGAAGGAGAGAGATGGGTGCGAGAGCGTCAGTATTAAGCGGGGGAGA
ATTAGATCGCGATGGGAAAAAATTCGGTTAAGGCCAGGGGGAAAGAAAAAATATAAATTAAAACATATAG
TATGGGCAAGCAGGGAGCTAGAACGATTCGCAGTTAATCCTGGCCTGTTAGAAACATCAGAAGGCTGTAG
ACAAATACTGGGACAGCTACAACCATCCCTTCAGACAGGATCAGAAGAACTTAGATCATTATATAATACA
GTAGCAACCCTCTATTGTGTGCATCAAAGGATAGAGATAAAAGACACCAAGGAAGCTTTAGACAAGATAG
AGGAAGAGCAAAACAAAAGTAAGACCACCGCACAGCAAGCGGCCGGCCGCTGATCTTCAGACCTGGAGGA
GGAGATATGAGGGACAATTGGAGAAGTGAATTATATAAATATAAAGTAGTAAAAATTGAACCATTAGGAG
TAGCACCCACCAAGGCAAAGAGAAGAGTGGTGCAGAGAGAAAAAAGAGCAGTGGGAATAGGAGCTTTGTT
CCTTGGGTTCTTGGGAGCAGCAGGAAGCACTATGGGCGCAGCGTCAATGACGCTGACGGTACAGGCCAGA
CAATTATTGTCTGGTATAGTGCAGCAGCAGAACAATTTGCTGAGGGCTATTGAGGCGCAACAGCATCTGT
TGCAACTCACAGTCTGGGGCATCAAGCAGCTCCAGGCAAGAATCCTGGCTGTGGAAAGATACCTAAAGGA
TCAACAGCTCCTGGGGATTTGGGGTTGCTCTGGAAAACTCATTTGCACCACTGCTGTGCCTTGGAATGCT
AGTTGGAGTAATAAATCTCTGGAACAGATTTGGAATCACACGACCTGGATGGAGTGGGACAGAGAAATTA
ACAATTACACAAGCTTAATACACTCCTTAATTGAAGAATCGCAAAACCAGCAAGAAAAGAATGAACAAGA
ATTATTGGAATTAGATAAATGGGCAAGTTTGTGGAATTGGTTTAACATAACAAATTGGCTGTGGTATATA
AAATTATTCATAATGATAGTAGGAGGCTTGGTAGGTTTAAGAATAGTTTTTGCTGTACTTTCTATAGTGA
ATAGAGTTAGGCAGGGATATTCACCATTATCGTTTCAGACCCACCTCCCAACCCCGAGGGGACCCGACAG
GCCCGAAGGAATAGAAGAAGAAGGTGGAGAGAGAGACAGAGACAGATCCATTCGATTAGTGAACGGATCT
CGACGGTATCGCCAAATGGCAGTATTCATCCACAATTTTAAAAGAAAAGGGGGGATTGGGGGGTACAGTG
CAGGGGAAAGAATAGTAGACATAATAGCAACAGACATACAAACTAAAGAATTACAAAAACAAATTACAAA
AATTCAAAATTTTCGGGTTTATTACAGGGACAGCAGAGATCCAGTTTGGATCGATAAGCTTGATATCGAA
TTCCTGCAGCCCCGATAAAATAAAAGATTTTATTTAGTCTCCAGAAAAAGGGGGGAATGAAAGACCCCAC
CTGTAGGTTTGGCAAGCTAGCTGCAGTAACGCCATTTTGCAAGGCATGGAAAAATACCAAACCAAGAATA
GAGAAGTTCAGATCAAGGGCGGGTACATGAAAATAGCTAACGTTGGGCCAAACAGGATATCTGCGGTGAG
CAGTTTCGGCCCCGGCCCGGGGCCAAGAACAGATGGTCACCGCAGTTTCGGCCCCGGCCCGAGGCCAAGA
ACAGATGGTCCCCAGATATGGCCCAACCCTCAGCAGTTTCTTAAGACCCATCAGATGTTTCCAGGCTCCC
CCAAGGACCTGAAATGACCCTGCGCCTTATTTGAATTAACCAATCAGCCTGCTTCTCGCTTCTGTTCGCG
CGCTTCTGCTTCCCGAGCTCTATAAAAGAGCTCACAACCCCTCACTCGGCGCGCCAGTCCTCCGACAGAC
TGAGTCGCCCGGGGGGGATCTGGAGCTCTCGAGAATTCTCACGATGCTCAGGCTGCTCTTGGCTCTCAAC
TTATTCCCTTCAATTCAAGTAACAGGAAACAAGCCCTCCCGCCTGGAGGAGGAGCTGAGAAGGCGCCTGA
CCGAGGGTAGCGGTAGCGGTAGCGGTGGAGGATCCAACAAGATTTTGGTGAAGCAGTCGCCCATGCTTGT
AGCGTACGACAATGCGGTCAACCTTAGCTGCAAGTATTCCTACAATCTCTTCTCAAGGGAGTTCCGGGCA
TCCCTTCACAAAGGACTGGATAGTGCTGTGGAAGTCTGTGTTGTATATGGGAATTACTCCCAGCAGCTTC
AGGTTTACTCAAAAACGGGGTTCAACTGTGATGGGAAATTGGGCAATGAATCAGTGACATTCTACCTCCA
GAATTTGTATGTTAACCAAACAGATATTTACTTCTGCAAAATTGAAGTTATGTATCCTCCTCCTTACCTA
GACAATGAGAAGAGCAATGGAACCATTATCCATGTGAAAGGGAAACACCTTTGTCCAAGTCCCCTATTTC
CCGGACCTTCTAAGCCCTTTTGGGTGCTGGTGGTGGTTGGTGGAGTCCTGGCTTGCTATAGCTTGCTAGT
AACAGTGGCCTTTATTATTTTCTGGGTGAGGAGTAAGAGGAGCAGGCTCCTGCACAGTGACTACATGAAC
ATGACTCCCCGCCGCCCCGGGCCCACCCGCAAGCATTACCAGCCCTATGCCCCACCACGCGACTTCGCAG
CCTATCGCTCCTAAAGCGGCCGCGACTCTAGAGTCGACCTGCAGGCATGCAAGCTTGATATCAAGCTTAT
CGATAATCAACCTCTGGATTACAAAATTTGTGAAAGATTGACTGGTATTCTTAACTATGTTGCTCCTTTT
ACGCTATGTGGATACGCTGCTTTAATGCCTTTGTATCATGCTATTGCTTCCCGTATGGCTTTCATTTTCT
CCTCCTTGTATAAATCCTGGTTGCTGTCTCTTTATGAGGAGTTGTGGCCCGTTGTCAGGCAACGTGGCGT
GGTGTGCACTGTGTTTGCTGACGCAACCCCCACTGGTTGGGGCATTGCCACCACCTGTCAGCTCCTTTCC
GGGACTTTCGCTTTCCCCCTCCCTATTGCCACGGCGGAACTCATCGCCGCCTGCCTTGCCCGCTGCTGGA
CAGGGGCTCGGCTGTTGGGCACTGACAATTCCGTGGTGTTGTCGGGGAAATCATCGTCCTTTCCTTGGCT
GCTCGCCTGTGTTGCCACCTGGATTCTGCGCGGGACGTCCTTCTGCTACGTCCCTTCGGCCCTCAATCCA
GCGGACCTTCCTTCCCGCGGCCTGCTGCCGGCTCTGCGGCCTCTTCCGCGTCTTCGCCTTCGCCCTCAGA
CGAGTCGGATCTCCCTTTGGGCCGCCTCCCCGCAT
Features (pLannotate 1.2.2; 33 found; start..end, strand, type, name):
     38..106     +  CDS            nef (fragment): NEF_HV1Z2 - Experimental evidence at protein level: Swiss-Prot protein existence level 1. Extracellular Nef protein targets CD4(+) T-lymphocytes for apoptosis by interacting with CXCR4 surface receptors. From Human immunodeficiency virus type 1 group M subtype D (isolate Z2/CDC-Z34) (HIV-1).
    108..341     +  LTR            3' LTR (ΔU3): self-inactivating 3' long terminal repeat (LTR) from HIV-1
    366..384     -  promoter       SP6 promoter: promoter for bacteriophage SP6 RNA polymerase
    612..891     +  CDS            TcR (fragment): tetracycline efflux protein; tet; confers resistance to tetracycline
    892..940     -  misc_feature   bom (fragment): basis of mobility region from pBR322
   1042..1077    -  CDS            rop (fragment): Rop protein, which maintains plasmids at low copy number; rop
   1172..1276    +  promoter       AmpR promoter: bla
   1277..2137    +  CDS            AmpR: β-lactamase; bla; confers resistance to ampicillin, carbenicillin, and related antibiotics
   2308..2896    +  rep_origin     ori: high-copy-number ColE1/pMB1/pBR322/pUC origin of replication
   3079..3135    +  CDS            lacI (fragment): lac repressor; lacI; The lac repressor binds to the lac operator to inhibit transcription in E. coli. This inhibition can be relieved by adding lactose or isopropyl-β-D-thiogalactopyranoside (IPTG).
   3142..3471    +  promoter       SV40 promoter: SV40 enhancer and early promoter
   3671..3790    +  CDS            gpt (fragment): XGPT_ECOLI - Also known as gpp, gxu. Experimental evidence at protein level: Swiss-Prot protein existence level 1. Purine salvage pathway enzyme that catalyzes the transfer of the ribosyl-5-phosphate group from 5-phospho-alpha-D-ribose 1- diphosphate (PRPP) to the N9 position of the 6-oxopurines guanine and xanthine to form the corresponding ribonucleotides GMP (guanosine 5'- monophosphate) and XMP (xanthosine 5'-monophosphate), with the release of PPi. To a lesser extent, also acts on hypoxanthine (PubMed:9100006, PubMed:3886014). Does not ribophosphorylate adenine (PubMed:3886014). From Esch
   3790..4125    +  CDS            gpt (fragment): XGPT_ECOLI - Also known as gpp, gxu. Experimental evidence at protein level: Swiss-Prot protein existence level 1. Purine salvage pathway enzyme that catalyzes the transfer of the ribosyl-5-phosphate group from 5-phospho-alpha-D-ribose 1- diphosphate (PRPP) to the N9 position of the 6-oxopurines guanine and xanthine to form the corresponding ribonucleotides GMP (guanosine 5'- monophosphate) and XMP (xanthosine 5'-monophosphate), with the release of PPi. To a lesser extent, also acts on hypoxanthine (PubMed:9100006, PubMed:3886014). Does not ribophosphorylate adenine (PubMed:3886014). From Esch
   4220..4525    +  CDS            frsA (fragment): FRSA_ECOLI - Also known as yafA. Experimental evidence at protein level: Swiss-Prot protein existence level 1. Catalyzes the hydrolysis of esters (PubMed:15808744). Displays esterase activity toward pNP-butyrate (PubMed:15808744). May stimulate mixed-acid fermentation by acting as a fermentation/respiration switch that down-regulates respiration and up- regulates fermentation rates (PubMed:15169777). From Escherichia coli (strain K12).
   4529..4603    +  CDS            small t antigen (fragment): SV40 (simian virus 40) small t antigen
   4605..4670    +  intron         small t intron: SV40 (simian virus 40) small t antigen intron
   4800..4820    +  CDS            SV40 NLS: nuclear localization signal of SV40 (simian virus 40) large T antigen
   5139..5222    +  CDS            large T antigen (fragment): large T antigen from SV40 (simian virus 40)
   5245..5379    +  polyA_signal   SV40 poly(A) signal: SV40 polyadenylation signal
   5546..5875    +  CDS            nef (fragment): NEF_HV1BR - Experimental evidence at protein level: Swiss-Prot protein existence level 1. Extracellular Nef protein targets CD4(+) T-lymphocytes for apoptosis by interacting with CXCR4 surface receptors (PubMed:14990729). From Human immunodeficiency virus type 1 group M subtype B (isolate BRU/LAI) (HIV-1).
   5923..6180    +  LTR            5' LTR (truncated): truncated 5' long terminal repeat (LTR) from HIV-1
   6227..6352    +  misc_feature   HIV-1 Ψ: packaging signal of human immunodeficiency virus type 1
   6336..6674    +  CDS            HIV-1 gag (fragment): gag protein from human immunodeficiency virus 1; gag
   6849..7082    +  misc_feature   RRE: The Rev response element (RRE) of HIV-1 allows for Rev-dependent mRNA export from the nucleus to the cytoplasm.
   7459..7559    +  CDS            Rev (fragment): human immunodeficiency virus 1 (HIV-1) Rev protein; rev; enhances nuclear export of unspliced and incompletely spliced viral mRNAs
   7596..7713    +  misc_feature   cPPT/CTS: central polypurine tract and central termination sequence of HIV-1
   7750..7782    -  misc_feature   MCS (fragment): pBluescript multiple cloning site
   7866..8273    +  promoter       SFFV promoter: spleen focus-forming virus long terminal repeat (LTR) promoter
   8304..9041    +  CDS            CD28: CD28_HUMAN - Experimental evidence at protein level: Swiss-Prot protein existence level 1. Involved in T-cell activation, the induction of cell proliferation and cytokine production and promotion of T-cell survival. Enhances the production of IL4 and IL10 in T-cells in conjunction with TCR/CD3 ligation and CD40L costimulation (PubMed:8617933). Isoform 3 enhances CD40L-mediated activation of NF-kappa-B and kinases MAPK8 and PAK2 in T-cells (PubMed:15067037). From Homo sapiens (Human).
   9056..9086    +  misc_feature   MCS (fragment): pUC18/19 multiple cloning site
   9087..9105    +  misc_feature   MCS (fragment): pBluescript multiple cloning site
   9105..9693    +  misc_feature   WPRE: woodchuck hepatitis virus posttranscriptional regulatory element
   9694..21      +  misc_feature   MCS (fragment) (across the origin): pBluescript multiple cloning site
