[The description below was written by a language model from this plasmid's Addgene catalogue record and pLannotate feature annotations shown in this document.]
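Description:
pHR-ALFA-CD28 is a lentiviral transfer plasmid built on the pHR backbone for expressing human CD28 carrying an ALFA epitope tag in mammalian cells. It is propagated in E. coli through a high-copy ColE1/pUC-type origin and selected with ampicillin via the bla gene. The annotated sequence also contains backbone remnants typical of older HIV-1-derived vectors: fragments of tetracycline resistance, bom and rop from pBR322, and an SV40 promoter followed by gpt fragments, the SV40 small t intron and an SV40 poly(A) signal. These lie outside the region between the LTRs, and the record assigns them no role.

The viral cassette runs from a truncated HIV-1 5' LTR through the Ψ packaging signal (overlapping a gag fragment), the Rev response element for Rev-dependent nuclear export of the genomic RNA, and the cPPT/CTS, which aids nuclear import of the reverse-transcribed genome. An internal spleen focus-forming virus (SFFV) LTR promoter then drives the CD28 coding sequence. This is followed by a WPRE to boost transcript stability and expression, and by a ΔU3 self-inactivating 3' LTR that disables LTR promoter activity after integration. The catalogue entry places the ALFA tag at the N terminus of the insert. It is not annotated as a separate feature, so its exact position relative to the CD28 signal peptide cannot be determined from the table. No mammalian selection marker or fluorescent reporter is annotated within the proviral region.

Because the plasmid lacks functional viral genes, virus production requires packaging and envelope functions supplied in trans. The resulting particles allow stable integration and expression of tagged CD28, which can be detected or captured with ALFA-specific nanobody reagents. The associated publication concerns cis-B7:CD28 interactions and CD28 co-stimulation in CD8+ T cells.
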