Addgene plasmid #223630: pHR-ALFA-CD28
Purpose: Lentiviral expression of human CD28 with ALFA tag in mammalian cells
Depositing lab: Enfu Hui. Depositing organization: University of California, San Diego (UCSD). Publication: cis-B7:CD28 interactions at invaginated synaptic membranes provide CD28 co-stimulation and promote CD8(+) T cell function and anti-tumor immunity. Zhao Y, Caron C, Chan YY, Lee CK, Xu X, Zhang J, Masubuchi T, Wu C, Bui JD, Hui E. Immunity. 2023 Jun 13;56(6):1187-1203.e12. doi: 10.1016/j.immuni.2023.04.005. Epub 2023 May 8. PubMed 37160118.
Backbone
  Vector backbone: pHR
  Vector type: Lentiviral ; Mammalian Expression
Growth in bacteria
  Bacterial resistance: Ampicillin, 100 μg/mL
  Growth temperature: 37°C
  Growth strain: NEB Stable
  Copy number: High Copy
Gene/Insert
  Gene/Insert name: CD28
  Species: H. sapiens (human)
  Entrez Gene: CD28 (a.k.a. Tp44)
  Tag / fusion protein: ALFA tag (N terminal on insert)
  Cloning method: Gibson Cloning
  Sequencing primers: 5′ ccaatcagcctgcttctcgcttc; 3′ ccagaggttgattatcgataagc
Terms and licenses: Academic/Nonprofit Terms; Industry Terms: Not Available to Industry
Depositor comments: Plasmid lab code: L2206
How to cite: pHR-ALFA-CD28 was a gift from Enfu Hui (Addgene plasmid # 223630 ; http://n2t.net/addgene:223630 ; RRID:Addgene_223630)
